Addgene plasmid #10689: pBABE zeo PPP2CA Wt
Depositing lab: William Hahn. Depositing organization: Dana-Farber Cancer Institute. Publication: Identification of specific PP2A complexes involved in human cell transformation. Chen W, Possemato R, Campbell KT, Plattner CA, Pallas DC, Hahn WC. Cancer Cell. 2004 Feb . 5(2):127-36. 10.1016/S1535-6108(04)00026-1 PubMed 14998489.
Backbone
  Vector backbone: pBABE-zeo
  Backbone size w/o insert (bp): 4888
  Vector type: Mammalian Expression, Retroviral
  Selectable markers: Zeocin
Growth in bacteria
  Bacterial resistance: Ampicillin, 100 μg/mL
  Growth temperature: 37°C
  Growth strain: DH5alpha
  Copy number: High Copy
Gene/Insert
  Gene/Insert name: protein phosphatase 2, catalytic subunit, alpha isozyme
  Species: H. sapiens (human)
  Insert size (bp): 1770
  GenBank ID: NM_002715
  Entrez Gene: PPP2CA (a.k.a. HJS3, NEDLBA, PP2Ac, PP2CA, PP2Calpha, RP-C)
  Cloning method: Restriction Enzyme
  Sequencing primers: 5′ pBABE 5'
Terms and licenses: Academic/Nonprofit Terms; Industry Terms: Not Available to Industry
How to cite: pBABE zeo PPP2CA Wt was a gift from William Hahn (Addgene plasmid # 10689 ; http://n2t.net/addgene:10689 ; RRID:Addgene_10689)
