[The description below was written by a language model from this plasmid's Addgene catalogue record and pLannotate feature annotations shown in this document.]
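Description:
pBABE zeo PPP2CA Wt is a Moloney murine leukemia virus–based retroviral expression vector built on the pBABE-zeo backbone and carrying the wild-type human PPP2CA cDNA, which encodes the alpha isoform of the catalytic subunit of protein phosphatase 2A. It is maintained in E. coli as a high-copy plasmid through a ColE1/pUC-type origin, with selection by ampicillin through the β-lactamase gene and its own promoter.

The retroviral cassette is flanked by MMLV long terminal repeats. Downstream of the 5′ LTR lie a packaging signal and a truncated gag segment lacking its start codon, which together allow efficient encapsidation of the vector RNA when the plasmid is introduced into a packaging cell line that supplies the viral proteins in trans. The PPP2CA coding sequence follows and, with no separate internal promoter annotated upstream, is presumably transcribed from the 5′ LTR, as is standard for pBABE vectors. Behind it, an SV40 enhancer/early promoter drives the Sh ble gene, so that transduced mammalian cells can be selected with Zeocin. No epitope tag is annotated on the insert.

The catalogue lists an insert of about 1.8 kb, but the annotated coding region is roughly 0.9 kb. The sequenced plasmid of 5,761 nt is also smaller than the sum of the stated backbone and insert sizes, so the clone appears to hold essentially the open reading frame alone. The annotated ΔU3 fragment next to the 3′ LTR is most likely an annotation overlap and not evidence of a self-inactivating design. The associated publication concerns PP2A complexes in human cell transformation, consistent with use for stable PPP2CA expression in such studies.
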