Features (pLannotate 1.2.2; 12 found; start..end, strand, type, name):
     22..491     +  LTR            LTR: long terminal repeat from Moloney murine leukemia virus
    615..889     +  misc_feature   MESV Ψ (fragment): packaging signal of murine embryonic stem cell virus
    956..1372    +  CDS            gag (truncated): truncated Moloney murine leukemia virus (MMLV) gag gene lacking the start codon
   1409..2335    +  CDS            PPP2CA (sequence withheld): PP2AA_BOVIN - Experimental evidence at protein level: Swiss-Prot protein existence level 1. PP2A is the major phosphatase for microtubule-associated proteins (MAPs). PP2A can modulate the activity of phosphorylase B kinase casein kinase 2, mitogen-stimulated S6 kinase, and MAP-2 kinase. Cooperates with SGO2 to protect centromeric cohesin from separase- mediated cleavage in oocytes specifically during meiosis I. Activates RAF1 by dephosphorylating it at 'Ser-259' (By similarity). Mediates dephosphorylation of WEE1, preventing its ubiquitin-mediated proteolysis, increasing WEE1 protein levels, a
   2385..2714    +  promoter       SV40 promoter: SV40 enhancer and early promoter
   2724..3098    +  CDS            BleoR: antibiotic-binding protein; Sh ble from Streptoalloteichus hindustanus; confers resistance to bleomycin, phleomycin, and Zeocin™
   3147..3268    +  LTR            3' LTR (ΔU3) (fragment): self-inactivating 3' long terminal repeat (LTR) from Moloney murine leukemia virus
   3269..3738    +  LTR            LTR: long terminal repeat from Moloney murine leukemia virus
   3804..3856    -  CDS            lacI (fragment): lac repressor; lacI; The lac repressor binds to the lac operator to inhibit transcription in E. coli. This inhibition can be relieved by adding lactose or isopropyl-β-D-thiogalactopyranoside (IPTG).
   4039..4627    -  rep_origin     ori: high-copy-number ColE1/pMB1/pBR322/pUC origin of replication
   4787..5647    -  CDS            AmpR: β-lactamase; bla; confers resistance to ampicillin, carbenicillin, and related antibiotics
   5648..5752    -  promoter       AmpR promoter: bla
>Addgene plasmid #10689 | pBABE zeo PPP2CA Wt | addgene full sequence | sequence record 217581 | Addgene NGS Result
CCGAAAAGTGCCACCTGCAGCCTGAATATGGGCCAAACAGGATATCTGTGGTAAGCAGTTCCTGCCCCGG
CTCAGGGCCAAGAACAGATGGAACAGCTGAATATGGGCCAAACAGGATATCTGTGGTAAGCAGTTCCTGC
CCCGGCTCAGGGCCAAGAACAGATGGTCCCCAGATGCGGTCCAGCCCTCAGCAGTTTCTAGAGAACCATC
AGATGTTTCCAGGGTGCCCCAAGGACCTGAAATGACCCTGTGCCTTATTTGAACTAACCAATCAGTTCGC
TTCTCGCTTCTGTTCGCGCGCTTCTGCTCCCCGAGCTCAATAAAAGAGCCCACAACCCCTCACTCGGGGC
GCCAGTCCTCCGATTGACTGAGTCGCCCGGGTACCCGTGTATCCAATAAACCCTCTTGCAGTTGCATCCG
ACTTGTGGTCTCGCTGTTCCTTGGGAGGGTCTCCTCTGAGTGATTGACTACCCGTCAGCGGGGGTCTTTC
ATTTGGGGGCTCGTCCGGGATCGGGAGACCCCTGCCCAGGGACCACCGACCCACCACCGGGAGGCAAGCT
GGCCAGCAACTTATCTGTGTCTGTCCGATTGTCTAGTGTCTATGACTGATTTTATGCGCCTGCGTCGGTA
CTAGTTAGCTAACTAGCTCTGTATCTGGCGGACCCGTGGTGGAACTGACGAGTTCTGAACACCCGGCCGC
AACCCTGGGAGACGTCCCAGGGACTTTGGGGGCCGTTTTTGTGGCCCGACCTGAGGAAGGGAGTCGATGT
GGAATCCGACCCCGTCAGGATATGTGGTTCTGGTAGGAGACGAGAACCTAAAACAGTTCCCGCCTCCGTC
TGAATTTTTGCTTTCGGTTTGGAACCGAAGCCGCGCGTCTTGTCTGCTGCAGCGCTGCAGCATCGTTCTG
TGTTGTCTCTGTCTGACTGTGTTTCTGTATTTGTCTGAAAATTAGGGCCAGACTGTTACCACTCCCTTAA
GTTTGACCTTAGGTCACTGGAAAGATGTCGAGCGGATCGCTCACAACCAGTCGGTAGATGTCAAGAAGAG
ACGTTGGGTTACCTTCTGCTCTGCAGAATGGCCAACCTTTAACGTCGGATGGCCGCGAGACGGCACCTTT
AACCGAGACCTCATCACCCAGGTTAAGATCAAGGTCTTTTCACCTGGCCCGCATGGACACCCAGACCAGG
TCCCCTACATCGTGACCTGGGAAGCCTTGGCTTTTGACCCCCCTCCCTGGGTCAAGCCCTTTGTACACCC
TAAGCCTCCGCCTCCTCTTCCTCCATCCGCCCCGTCTCTCCCCCTTGAACCTCCTCGTTCGACCCCGCCT
CGATCCTCCCTTTATCCAGCCCTCACTCCTTCTCTAGGCGCCGGCCGGATCAGCTTGATGGCTGGGGCGG
GTGGCATC
[927 nt withheld, positions 1409-2335]
TAATGAAATTTTATCGAATTCGCCAGCACAGTGGTCGACCCTGTGGAATGTGTGTCAGTTAGGGTGTGGA
AAGTCCCCAGGCTCCCCAGCAGGCAGAAGTATGCAAAGCATGCATCTCAATTAGTCAGCAACCAGGTGTG
GAAAGTCCCCAGGCTCCCCAGCAGGCAGAAGTATGCAAAGCATGCATCTCAATTAGTCAGCAACCATAGT
CCCGCCCCTAACTCCGCCCATCCCGCCCCTAACTCCGCCCAGTTCCGCCCATTCTCCGCCCCATGGCTGA
CTAATTTTTTTTATTTATGCAGAGGCCGAGGCCGCCTCGGCCTCTGAGCTATTCCAGAAGTAGTGAGGAG
GCTTTTTTGGAGGCCTAGGCTTTTGCAAAAAGCTTACCATGGCCAAGTTGACCAGTGCCGTTCCGGTGCT
CACCGCGCGCGACGTCGCCGGAGCGGTCGAGTTCTGGACCGACCGGCTCGGGTTCTCCCGGGACTTCGTG
GAGGACGACTTCGCCGGTGTGGTCCGGGACGACGTGACCCTGTTCATCAGCGCGGTCCAGGACCAGGTGG
TGCCGGACAACACCCTGGCCTGGGTGTGGGTGCGCGGCCTGGACGAGCTGTACGCCGAGTGGTCGGAGGT
CGTGTCCACGAACTTCCGGGACGCCTCCGGGCCGGCCATGACCGAGATCGGCGAGCAGCCGTGGGGGCGG
GAGTTCGCCCTGCGCGACCCGGCCGGCAACTGCGTGCACTTCGTGGCCGAGGAGCAGGACTGACCGATCG
ATAAAATAAAAGATTTTATTTAGTCTCCAGAAAAAGGGGGGAATGAAAGACCCCACCTGTAGGTTTGGCA
AGCTAGCTTAAGTAACGCCATTTTGCAAGGCATGGAAAAATACATAACTGAGAATAGAGAAGTTCAGATC
AAGGTCAGGAACAGATGGAACAGCTGAATATGGGCCAAACAGGATATCTGTGGTAAGCAGTTCCTGCCCC
GGCTCAGGGCCAAGAACAGATGGAACAGCTGAATATGGGCCAAACAGGATATCTGTGGTAAGCAGTTCCT
GCCCCGGCTCAGGGCCAAGAACAGATGGTCCCCAGATGCGGTCCAGCCCTCAGCAGTTTCTAGAGAACCA
TCAGATGTTTCCAGGGTGCCCCAAGGACCTGAAATGACCCTGTGCCTTATTTGAACTAACCAATCAGTTC
GCTTCTCGCTTCTGTTCGCGCGCTTCTGCTCCCCGAGCTCAATAAAAGAGCCCACAACCCCTCACTCGGG
GCGCCAGTCCTCCGATTGACTGAGTCGCCCGGGTACCCGTGTATCCAATAAACCCTCTTGCAGTTGCATC
CGACTTGTGGTCTCGCTGTTCCTTGGGAGGGTCTCCTCTGAGTGATTGACTACCCGTCAGCGGGGGTCTT
TCACATGCAGCATGTATCAAAATTAATTTGGTTTTTTTTCTTAAGTATTTACATTAAATGGCCATAGTTG
CATTAATGAATCGGCCAACGCGCGGGGAGAGGCGGTTTGCGTATTGGGCGCTCTTCCGCTTCCTCGCTCA
CTGACTCGCTGCGCTCGGTCGTTCGGCTGCGGCGAGCGGTATCAGCTCACTCAAAGGCGGTAATACGGTT
ATCCACAGAATCAGGGGATAACGCAGGAAAGAACATGTGAGCAAAAGGCCAGCAAAAGGCCAGGAACCGT
AAAAAGGCCGCGTTGCTGGCGTTTTTCCATAGGCTCCGCCCCCCTGACGAGCATCACAAAAATCGACGCT
CAAGTCAGAGGTGGCGAAACCCGACAGGACTATAAAGATACCAGGCGTTTCCCCCTGGAAGCTCCCTCGT
GCGCTCTCCTGTTCCGACCCTGCCGCTTACCGGATACCTGTCCGCCTTTCTCCCTTCGGGAAGCGTGGCG
CTTTCTCATAGCTCACGCTGTAGGTATCTCAGTTCGGTGTAGGTCGTTCGCTCCAAGCTGGGCTGTGTGC
ACGAACCCCCCGTTCAGCCCGACCGCTGCGCCTTATCCGGTAACTATCGTCTTGAGTCCAACCCGGTAAG
ACACGACTTATCGCCACTGGCAGCAGCCACTGGTAACAGGATTAGCAGAGCGAGGTATGTAGGCGGTGCT
ACAGAGTTCTTGAAGTGGTGGCCTAACTACGGCTACACTAGAAGAACAGTATTTGGTATCTGCGCTCTGC
TGAAGCCAGTTACCTTCGGAAAAAGAGTTGGTAGCTCTTGATCCGGCAAACAAACCACCGCTGGTAGCGG
TGGTTTTTTTGTTTGCAAGCAGCAGATTACGCGCAGAAAAAAAGGATCTCAAGAAGATCCTTTGATCTTT
TCTACGGGGTCTGACGCTCAGTGGAACGAAAACTCACGTTAAGGGATTTTGGTCATGAGATTATCAAAAA
GGATCTTCACCTAGATCCTTTTGCGGCCGCAAATCAATCTAAAGTATATATGAGTAAACTTGGTCTGACA
GTTACCAATGCTTAATCAGTGAGGCACCTATCTCAGCGATCTGTCTATTTCGTTCATCCATAGTTGCCTG
ACTCCCCGTCGTGTAGATAACTACGATACGGGAGGGCTTACCATCTGGCCCCAGTGCTGCAATGATACCG
CGAGACCCACGCTCACCGGCTCCAGATTTATCAGCAATAAACCAGCCAGCCGGAAGGGCCGAGCGCAGAA
GTGGTCCTGCAACTTTATCCGCCTCCATCCAGTCTATTAATTGTTGCCGGGAAGCTAGAGTAAGTAGTTC
GCCAGTTAATAGTTTGCGCAACGTTGTTGCCATTGCTACAGGCATCGTGGTGTCACGCTCGTCGTTTGGT
ATGGCTTCATTCAGCTCCGGTTCCCAACGATCAAGGCGAGTTACATGATCCCCCATGTTGTGCAAAAAAG
CGGTTAGCTCCTTCGGTCCTCCGATCGTTGTCAGAAGTAAGTTGGCCGCAGTGTTATCACTCATGGTTAT
GGCAGCACTGCATAATTCTCTTACTGTCATGCCATCCGTAAGATGCTTTTCTGTGACTGGTGAGTACTCA
ACCAAGTCATTCTGAGAATAGTGTATGCGGCGACCGAGTTGCTCTTGCCCGGCGTCAATACGGGATAATA
CCGCGCCACATAGCAGAACTTTAAAAGTGCTCATCATTGGAAAACGTTCTTCGGGGCGAAAACTCTCAAG
GATCTTACCGCTGTTGAGATCCAGTTCGATGTAACCCACTCGTGCACCCAACTGATCTTCAGCATCTTTT
ACTTTCACCAGCGTTTCTGGGTGAGCAAAAACAGGAAGGCAAAATGCCGCAAAAAAGGGAATAAGGGCGA
CACGGAAATGTTGAATACTCATACTCTTCCTTTTTCAATATTATTGAAGCATTTATCAGGGTTATTGTCT
CATGAGCGGATACATATTTGAATGTATTTAGAAAAATAAACAAATAGGGGTTCCGCGCACATTTCC
